>Addgene plasmid #228451 | pET-His-SUMO-LS12 | addgene full sequence | sequence record 454243 | Addgene NGS Result
TCCTGCATTAGGAAGCAGCCCAGTAGTAGGTTGAGGCCGTTGAGCACCGCCGCCGCAAGGAATGGTGCAT
GCAAGGAGATGGCGCCCAACAGTCCCCCGGCCACGGGGCCTGCCACCATACCCACGCCGAAACAAGCGCT
CATGAGCCCGAAGTGGCGAGCCCGATCTTCCCCATCGGTGATGTCGGCGATATAGGCGCCAGCAACCGCA
CCTGTGGCGCCGGTGATGCCGGCCACGATGCGTCCGGCGTAGAGGATCGAGATCTCGATCCCGCGAAATT
AATACGACTCACTATAGGGGAATTGTGAGCGGATAACAATTCCCCTCTAGAAATAATTTTGTTTAACTTT
AAGAAGGAGATATACCATGTCAAAGCACCACCATCACCACCATCATCATCACCATGGTAGTCTGCAGGAT
AGTGAAGTGAACCAAGAGGCAAAGCCGGAAGTTAAGCCAGAGGTCAAGCCCGAGACACATATTAACTTAA
AGGTATCTGACGGTAGCTCTGAGATTTTTTTCAAGATTAAGAAAACGACCCCGTTGCGCCGTCTGATGGA
GGCCTTTGCCAAGCGTCAGGGGAAAGAAATGGATTCGCTGCGTTTTCTTTATGATGGCATTCGTATTCAG
GCAGATCAGGCTCCTGAAGATTTGGACATGGAGGATAACGACATTATTGAGGCACACCGCGAACAAATTG
GTGGCGCAACATCTTACGTCAGATTCGAAGTTCCCGAAGATATGCAAAATGAAGCTCTTTCCCTTCTTGA
GAAGGTCCGGGAGAGCGGTAAGGTCAAGAAAGGTACCAATTCCACTACTCTGGCGGTGAGCCGCGGGTTG
GCAAAGCTGGTATATATCGCCGAAGATGTGGACCCGCCGGAAATCGTAGCTCATCTCCCACTTCTTTGCG
AAGAGAAAAATGTTCCATATATCTACGTTAAATCAAAGAATGATCTGGGCCGAGCCGTGGGCCGTGTTTA
TCCGGGCGCGTCAGCCGCTATAATAAATGAAGGGGAGCTTAGAAAGGAGCTTGGTAGTCTCGTGGAGAAG
ATCAAAGGACTGCAAAAATAATAGGGCTGCTAACAAAGCCCGAAAGGAAGCTGAGTTGGCTGCTGCCACC
GCTGAGCAATAACTAGCATAACCCCTTGGGGCCTCTAAACGGGTCTTGAGGGGTTTTTTGCTGAAAGGAG
GAACTATATCCGGATATCCCGCAAGAGGCCCGGCAGTACCGGCATAACCAAGCCTATGCCTACAGCATCC
AGGGTGACGGTGCCGAGGATGACGATGAGCGCATTGTTAGATTTCATACACGGTGCCTGACTGCGTTAGC
AATTTAACTGTGATAAACTACCGCATTAAAGCTTATCGATGATAAGCTGTCAAACATGAGAATTCTTGAA
GACGAAAGGGCCTCGTGATACGCCTATTTTTATAGGTTAATGTCATGATAATAATGGTTTCTTAGACGTC
AGGTGGCACTTTTCGGGGAAATGTGCGCGGAACCCCTATTTGTTTATTTTTCTAAATACATTCAAATATG
TATCCGCTCATGAGACAATAACCCTGATAAATGCTTCAATAATATTGAAAAAGGAAGAGTATGAGTATTC
AACATTTCCGTGTCGCCCTTATTCCCTTTTTTGCGGCATTTTGCCTTCCTGTTTTTGCTCACCCAGAAAC
GCTGGTGAAAGTAAAAGATGCTGAAGATCAGTTGGGTGCACGAGTGGGTTACATCGAACTGGATCTCAAC
AGCGGTAAGATCCTTGAGAGTTTTCGCCCCGAAGAACGTTTTCCAATGATGAGCACTTTTAAAGTTCTGC
TATGTGGCGCGGTATTATCCCGTGTTGACGCCGGGCAAGAGCAACTCGGTCGCCGCATACACTATTCTCA
GAATGACTTGGTTGAGTACTCACCAGTCACAGAAAAGCATCTTACGGATGGCATGACAGTAAGAGAATTA
TGCAGTGCTGCCATAACCATGAGTGATAACACTGCGGCCAACTTACTTCTGACAACGATCGGAGGACCGA
AGGAGCTAACCGCTTTTTTGCACAACATGGGGGATCATGTAACTCGCCTTGATCGTTGGGAACCGGAGCT
GAATGAAGCCATACCAAACGACGAGCGTGACACCACGATGCCTGCAGCAATGGCAACAACGTTGCGCAAA
CTATTAACTGGCGAACTACTTACTCTAGCTTCCCGGCAACAATTAATAGACTGGATGGAGGCGGATAAAG
TTGCAGGACCACTTCTGCGCTCGGCCCTTCCGGCTGGCTGGTTTATTGCTGATAAATCTGGAGCCGGTGA
GCGTGGGTCTCGCGGTATCATTGCAGCACTGGGGCCAGATGGTAAGCCCTCCCGTATCGTAGTTATCTAC
ACGACGGGGAGTCAGGCAACTATGGATGAACGAAATAGACAGATCGCTGAGATAGGTGCCTCACTGATTA
AGCATTGGTAACTGTCAGACCAAGTTTACTCATATATACTTTAGATTGATTTAAAACTTCATTTTTAATT
TAAAAGGATCTAGGTGAAGATCCTTTTTGATAATCTCATGACCAAAATCCCTTAACGTGAGTTTTCGTTC
CACTGAGCGTCAGACCCCGTAGAAAAGATCAAAGGATCTTCTTGAGATCCTTTTTTTCTGCGCGTAATCT
GCTGCTTGCAAACAAAAAAACCACCGCTACCAGCGGTGGTTTGTTTGCCGGATCAAGAGCTACCAACTCT
TTTTCCGAAGGTAACTGGCTTCAGCAGAGCGCAGATACCAAATACTGTCCTTCTAGTGTAGCCGTAGTTA
GGCCACCACTTCAAGAACTCTGTAGCACCGCCTACATACCTCGCTCTGCTAATCCTGTTACCAGTGGCTG
CTGCCAGTGGCGATAAGTCGTGTCTTACCGGGTTGGACTCAAGACGATAGTTACCGGATAAGGCGCAGCG
GTCGGGCTGAACGGGGGGTTCGTGCACACAGCCCAGCTTGGAGCGAACGACCTACACCGAACTGAGATAC
CTACAGCGTGAGCTATGAGAAAGCGCCACGCTTCCCGAAGGGAGAAAGGCGGACAGGTATCCGGTAAGCG
GCAGGGTCGGAACAGGAGAGCGCACGAGGGAGCTTCCAGGGGGAAACGCCTGGTATCTTTATAGTCCTGT
CGGGTTTCGCCACCTCTGACTTGAGCGTCGATTTTTGTGATGCTCGTCAGGGGGGCGGAGCCTATGGAAA
AACGCCAGCAACGCGGCCTTTTTACGGTTCCTGGCCTTTTGCTGGCCTTTTGCTCACATGTTCTTTCCTG
CGTTATCCCCTGATTCTGTGGATAACCGTATTACCGCCTTTGAGTGAGCTGATACCGCTCGCCGCAGCCG
AACGACCGAGCGCAGCGAGTCAGTGAGCGAGGAAGCGGAAGAGCGCCTGATGCGGTATTTTCTCCTTACG
CATCTGTGCGGTATTTCACACCGCAATGGTGCACTCTCAGTACAATCTGCTCTGATGCCGCATAGTTAAG
CCAGTATACACTCCGCTATCGCTACGTGACTGGGTCATGGCTGCGCCCCGACACCCGCCAACACCCGCTG
ACGCGCCCTGACGGGCTTGTCTGCTCCCGGCATCCGCTTACAGACAAGCTGTGACCGTCTCCGGGAGCTG
CATGTGTCAGAGGTTTTCACCGTCATCACCGAAACGCGCGAGGCAGCTGCGGTAAAGCTCATCAGCGTGG
TCGTGAAGCGATTCACAGATGTCTGCCTGTTCATCCGCGTCCAGCTCGTTGAGTTTCTCCAGAAGCGTTA
ATGTCTGGCTTCTGATAAAGCGGGCCATGTTAAGGGCGGTTTTTTCCTGTTTGGTCACTGATGCCTCCGT
GTAAGGGGGATTTCTGTTCATGGGGGTAATGATACCGATGAAACGAGAGAGGATGCTCACGATACGGGTT
ACTGATGATGAACATGCCCGGTTACTGGAACGTTGTGAGGGTAAACAACTGGCGGTATGGATGCGGCGGG
ACCAGAGAAAAATCACTCAGGGTCAATGCCAGCGCTTCGTTAATACAGATGTAGGTGTTCCACAGGGTAG
CCAGCAGCATCCTGCGATGCAGATCCGGAACATAATGGTGCAGGGCGCTGACTTCCGCGTTTCCAGACTT
TACGAAACACGGAAACCGAAGACCATTCATGTTGTTGCTCAGGTCGCAGACGTTTTGCAGCAGCAGTCGC
TTCACGTTCGCTCGCGTATCGGTGATTCATTCTGCTAACCAGTAAGGCAACCCCGCCAGCCTAGCCGGGT
CCTCAACGACAGGAGCACGATCATGCGCACCCGTGGCCAGGACCCAACGCTGCCCGAGATGCGCCGCGTG
CGGCTGCTGGAGATGGCGGACGCGATGGATATGTTCTGCCAAGGGTTGGTTTGCGCATTCACAGTTCTCC
GCAAGAATTGATTGGCTCCAATTCTTGGAGTGGTGAATCCGTTAGCGAGGTGCCGCCGGCTTCCATTCAG
GTCGAGGTGGCCCGGCTCCATGCACCGCGACGCAACGCGGGGAGGCAGACAAGGTATAGGGCGGCGCCTA
CAATCCATGCCAACCCGTTCCATGTGCTCGCCGAGGCGGCATAAATCGCCGTGACGATCAGCGGTCCAAT
GATCGAAGTTAGGCTGGTAAGAGCCGCGAGCGATCCTTGAAGCTGTCCCTGATGGTCGTCATCTACCTGC
CTGGACAGCATGGCCTGCAACGCGGGCATCCCGATGCCGCCGGAAGCGAGAAGAATCATAATGGGGAAGG
CCATCCAGCCTCGCGTCGCGAACGCCAGCAAGACGTAGCCCAGCGCGTCGGCCGCCATGCCGGCGATAAT
GGCCTGCTTCTCGCCGAAACGTTTGGTGGCGGGACCAGTGACGAAGGCTTGAGCGAGGGCGTGCAAGATT
CCGAATACCGCAAGCGACAGGCCGATCATCGTCGCGCTCCAGCGAAAGCGGTCCTCGCCGAAAATGACCC
AGAGCGCTGCCGGCACCTGTCCTACGAGTTGCATGATAAAGAAGACAGTCATAAGTGCGGCGACGATAGT
CATGCCCCGCGCCCACCGGAAGGAGCTGACTGGGTTGAAGGCTCTCAAGGGCATCGGTCGAGATCCCGGT
GCCTAATGAGTGAGCTAACTTACATTAATTGCGTTGCGCTCACTGCCCGCTTTCCAGTCGGGAAACCTGT
CGTGCCAGCTGCATTAATGAATCGGCCAACGCGCGGGGAGAGGCGGTTTGCGTATTGGGCGCCAGGGTGG
TTTTTCTTTTCACCAGTGAGACGGGCAACAGCTGATTGCCCTTCACCGCCTGGCCCTGAGAGAGTTGCAG
CAAGCGGTCCACGCTGGTTTGCCCCAGCAGGCGAAAATCCTGTTTGATGGTGGTTAACGGCGGGATATAA
CATGAGCTGTCTTCGGTATCGTCGTATCCCACTACCGAGATATCCGCACCAACGCGCAGCCCGGACTCGG
TAATGGCGCGCATTGCGCCCAGCGCCATCTGATCGTTGGCAACCAGCATCGCAGTGGGAACGATGCCCTC
ATTCAGCATTTGCATGGTTTGTTGAAAACCGGACATGGCACTCCAGTCGCCTTCCCGTTCCGCTATCGGC
TGAATTTGATTGCGAGTGAGATATTTATGCCAGCCAGCCAGACGCAGACGCGCCGAGACAGAACTTAATG
GGCCCGCTAACAGCGCGATTTGCTGGTGACCCAATGCGACCAGATGCTCCACGCCCAGTCGCGTACCGTC
TTCATGGGAGAAAATAATACTGTTGATGGGTGTCTGGTCAGAGACATCAAGAAATAACGCCGGAACATTA
GTGCAGGCAGCTTCCACAGCAATGGCATCCTGGTCATCCAGCGGATAGTTAATGATCAGCCCACTGACGC
GTTGCGCGAGAAGATTGTGCACCGCCGCTTTACAGGCTTCGACGCCGCTTCGTTCTACCATCGACACCAC
CACGCTGGCACCCAGTTGATCGGCGCGAGATTTAATCGCCGCGACAATTTGCGACGGCGCGTGCAGGGCC
AGACTGGAGGTGGCAACGCCAATCAGCAACGACTGTTTGCCCGCCAGTTGTTGTGCCACGCGGTTGGGAA
TGTAATTCAGCTCCGCCATCGCCGCTTCCACTTTTTCCCGCGTTTTCGCAGAAACGTGGCTGGCCTGGTT
CACCACGCGGGAAACGGTCTGATAAGAGACACCGGCATACTCTGCGACATCGTATAACGTTACTGGTTTC
ACATTCACCACCCTGAATTGACTCTCTTCCGGGCGCTATCATGCCATACCGCGAAAGGTTTTGCGCCATT
CGATGGTGTCCGGGATCTCGACGCTCTCCCTTATGCGAC
Features (pLannotate 1.2.2; 20 found; start..end, strand, type, name):
    280..298     +  promoter       T7 promoter: promoter for bacteriophage T7 RNA polymerase
    299..323     +  protein_bind   lac operator: The lac repressor binds to the lac operator to inhibit transcription in E. coli. This inhibition can be relieved by adding lactose or isopropyl-β-D-thiogalactopyranoside (IPTG). lac repressor encoded by lacI
    338..360     +  RBS            RBS: efficient ribosome binding site from bacteriophage T7 gene 10 (Olins and Rangwala, 1989)
    412..711     +  CDS            SMT3: SMT3_YEAST - Experimental evidence at protein level: Swiss-Prot protein existence level 1. Not known; suppressor of MIF2 mutations. From Saccharomyces cerevisiae (strain ATCC 204508 / S288c) (Baker's yeast).
    715..1068    +  CDS            rpl7ae: RL7A_ARCFU - Experimental evidence at protein level: Swiss-Prot protein existence level 1. Multifunctional RNA-binding protein that recognizes the K- turn motif in ribosomal RNA, the RNA component of RNase P, box H/ACA, box C/D and box C'/D' sRNAs. From Archaeoglobus fulgidus (strain ATCC 49558 / VC-16 / DSM 4304 / JCM 9628 / NBRC 100126).
   1076..1125    +  CDS            SET1 (fragment): solubility-enhancement tag derived from T7 phage gene 10B
   1133..1180    +  terminator     T7 terminator: transcription terminator for bacteriophage T7 RNA polymerase
   1203..1307    -  CDS            TcR (fragment): tetracycline efflux protein; tet; confers resistance to tetracycline
   1355..1383    -  promoter       tet promoter: E. coli promoter for tetracycline efflux protein gene
   1496..1600    +  promoter       AmpR promoter: bla
   1601..2461    +  CDS            AmpR: β-lactamase; bla; confers resistance to ampicillin, carbenicillin, and related antibiotics
   2632..3220    +  rep_origin     ori: high-copy-number ColE1/pMB1/pBR322/pUC origin of replication
   3406..3545    -  misc_feature   bom: basis of mobility region from pBR322
   3647..3838    -  CDS            rop: Rop protein, which maintains plasmids at low copy number; rop
   3855..4235    +  CDS            YPB1_ECOLX: Protein predicted: Swiss-Prot protein existence level 4. From Escherichia coli.
   4477..5101    -  CDS            TcR (fragment): tetracycline efflux protein; tet; confers resistance to tetracycline
   5116..5137    -  protein_bind   CAP binding site: CAP binding activates transcription in the presence of cAMP. E. coli catabolite activator protein
   5150..6232    -  CDS            lacI: lac repressor; lacI; The lac repressor binds to the lac operator to inhibit transcription in E. coli. This inhibition can be relieved by adding lactose or isopropyl-β-D-thiogalactopyranoside (IPTG).
   6233..6310    -  promoter       lacI promoter: lacI
   6318..258     -  CDS            TcR (fragment) (across the origin): tetracycline efflux protein; tet; confers resistance to tetracycline
