[The description below was written by a language model from this plasmid's Addgene catalogue record and pLannotate feature annotations shown in this document.]
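Description:
pET-His-SUMO-LS12 is a bacterial expression plasmid of about 6.3 kb built on a pET backbone for producing the synthetic protein LS12 in E. coli. It replicates from a ColE1/pMB1-type origin. The pBR322-derived bom region and the rop gene are also present, so the copy number is probably moderated, although the record lists it as unknown. Selection is with ampicillin through the β-lactamase gene and its own promoter. Several fragments of the tetracycline efflux gene and the tet promoter are annotated around the backbone. These appear to be remnants of the pBR322 ancestry and not a functional marker.

The expression cassette has a T7 promoter followed directly by a lac operator, then the strong ribosome binding site from T7 gene 10, and ends at the T7 terminator. A lacI gene with its own promoter supplies the repressor, so transcription stays off until IPTG is added in a host that provides T7 RNA polymerase. According to the catalogue, the open reading frame begins with an N-terminal 10xHis tag. The feature table does not annotate this tag separately. It is fused to yeast SMT3 (SUMO), which typically improves solubility and allows the tag to be removed by a SUMO-specific protease. LS12 follows immediately downstream. It is listed as synthetic, but the annotation matches it to the Archaeoglobus fulgidus L7Ae protein, which binds kink-turn RNA motifs, suggesting LS12 is an engineered variant of that scaffold. A short annotated fragment of a T7 gene 10B-derived solubility tag lies between the insert and the terminator, and the record does not show whether it is translated.

The associated work concerns lab-coevolved RNA–protein pairs, their structures, and synthetic riboswitches in cell-free systems. The plasmid therefore serves to produce purified LS12, via its His tag, for that kind of structural and functional study.
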