Addgene plasmid #228451: pET-His-SUMO-LS12
Purpose: LS12 protein expression vector for bacteria
Depositing lab: Keisuke Fukunaga. Depositing organization: Institute of Science Tokyo. Publication: Structural insights into lab-coevolved RNA-RBP pairs and applications of synthetic riboswitches in cell-free system. Fukunaga K, Teramoto T, Nakashima M, Ohtani T, Katsuki R, Matsuura T, Yokobayashi Y, Kakuta Y. Nucleic Acids Res. 2025 Mar 20;53(6):gkaf212. doi: 10.1093/nar/gkaf212. PubMed 40119732.
Backbone
  Vector backbone: pET
  Total vector size (bp): 6342
  Vector type: Bacterial Expression
Growth in bacteria
  Bacterial resistance: Ampicillin, 100 μg/mL
  Growth temperature: 37°C
  Growth strain: DH5alpha
  Copy number: Unknown
Gene/Insert
  Gene/Insert name: LS12
  Species: Synthetic
  Promoter: T7
  Tag / fusion protein: 10xHis-SUMO (N terminal on insert)
  Cloning method: Gibson Cloning
  Sequencing primers: 5′ CGATGCGTCCGGCGTAGAGG; 3′ AGGGGTTATGCTAGTTATTGCTCAGCGG
Terms and licenses: Academic/Nonprofit Terms; Industry Terms: Not Available to Industry
How to cite: pET-His-SUMO-LS12 was a gift from Keisuke Fukunaga (Addgene plasmid # 228451 ; http://n2t.net/addgene:228451 ; RRID:Addgene_228451)
